Addgene plasmid #41380: TAL3206
Depositing lab: Keith Joung. Depositing organization: Massachusetts General Hospital. Publication: Targeted gene disruption in somatic zebrafish cells using engineered TALENs. Sander JD, Cade L, Khayter C, Reyon D, Peterson RT, Joung JK, Yeh JR. Nat Biotechnol. 2011 Aug 5;29(8):697-8. doi: 10.1038/nbt.1934. PubMed 21822241.
Backbone
  Vector backbone: JDS74
  Backbone manufacturer: Addgene plasmid #32288
  Backbone size w/o insert (bp): 6447
  Vector type: Mammalian Expression ; T7
Growth in bacteria
  Bacterial resistance: Ampicillin, 100 μg/mL
  Growth temperature: 37°C
  Growth strain: XL1 Blue
  Copy number: High Copy
Gene/Insert
  Gene/Insert name: ZebrafishCommunity-znf385c-Left (alt name: znf385c)
  Species: D. rerio (zebrafish)
  Insert size (bp): 1640
  Entrez Gene: znf385c
  Promoter: CMV
  Tag / fusion protein: 3X Flag (N terminal on backbone); WT FOKI (C terminal on backbone)
  Cloning method: Restriction Enzyme; 5′ cloning site N/A (destroyed during cloning); 3′ cloning site N/A (destroyed during cloning)
  Sequencing primers: 5′ CMV-F; 3′ BGH-rev
Terms and licenses: Academic/Nonprofit Terms; Industry Terms: Not Available to Industry
Depositor comments: Target binding site: TCACAACATGCTGATCGG It is strongly recommended that users perform a diagnostic digest to verify this plasmid prior to use. For example, a double digest of the plasmid with BamHI and KpnI should result in two bands at 2.3kb and 5.8kb.
How to cite: TAL3206 was a gift from Keith Joung (Addgene plasmid # 41380 ; http://n2t.net/addgene:41380 ; RRID:Addgene_41380)
