[The description below was written by a language model from this plasmid's Addgene catalogue record.]
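Description:
TAL3206 is a TALEN expression plasmid encoding the left-hand monomer of a nuclease pair designed against the zebrafish (D. rerio) gene znf385c. It is built on the JDS74 backbone (about 6.4 kb without insert), a TALEN framework vector classed as mammalian expression with a T7 promoter. It is maintained in E. coli as a high-copy plasmid under ampicillin selection. The record contains no feature table, so the origin of replication and other backbone elements are not itemised. The use of a BGH reverse sequencing primer suggests a BGH polyadenylation region downstream of the coding sequence.

The roughly 1.6 kb insert is an engineered array of TAL effector repeats, assembled to recognise a specific 18-nucleotide half-site in znf385c. It was cloned by restriction enzyme methods that destroyed the junction sites. The backbone supplies the flanking parts of the fusion protein: a 3X FLAG tag at the N terminus for detection and a wild-type FokI nuclease domain at the C terminus. A CMV promoter drives transcription in mammalian cells. The T7 designation indicates that the same coding sequence can be transcribed in vitro to make mRNA, which is the usual route for delivering TALENs into zebrafish embryos.

FokI cleaves only as a dimer, so this construct is meant to be used with a matching right-hand TALEN that binds the opposite strand across a short spacer. Together they produce a double-strand break whose error-prone repair yields insertion or deletion mutations. The insert name suggests that the plasmid belongs to a set of TALENs made for the zebrafish research community for targeted gene disruption.
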