>Addgene plasmid #41380 | TAL3206 | depositor partial sequence | sequence record 55019 | TAL3206 sequence 2430 bps
TCTAGAGCTAGCACCATGGACTACAAAGACCATGACGGTGATTATAAAGATCATGACATCGATTACAAGG
ATGACGATGACAAGATGGCCCCCAAGAAGAAGAGGAAGGTGGGCATTCACCGCGGGGTACCTATGGTGGA
CTTGAGGACACTCGGTTATTCGCAACAGCAACAGGAGAAAATCAAGCCTAAGGTCAGGAGCACCGTCGCG
CAACACCACGAGGCGCTTGTGGGGCATGGCTTCACTCATGCGCATATTGTCGCGCTTTCACAGCACCCTG
CGGCGCTTGGGACGGTGGCTGTCAAATACCAAGATATGATTGCGGCCCTGCCCGAAGCCACGCACGAGGC
AATTGTAGGGGTCGGTAAACAGTGGTCGGGAGCGCGAGCACTTGAGGCGCTGCTGACTGTGGCGGGTGAG
CTTAGGGGGCCTCCGCTCCAGCTCGACACCGGGCAGCTGCTGAAGATCGCGAAGAGAGGGGGAGTAACAG
CGGTAGAGGCAGTGCACGCCTGGCGCAATGCGCTCACCGGGGCCCCCTTGAACCTGACCCCAGACCAGGT
AGTCGCAATCGCGTCACATGACGGGGGAAAGCAAGCCCTGGAAACCGTGCAAAGGTTGTTGCCGGTCCTT
TGTCAAGACCACGGCCTTACACCGGAGCAAGTCGTGGCCATTGCAAGCAACATCGGTGGCAAACAGGCTC
TTGAGACGGTTCAGAGACTTCTCCCAGTTCTCTGTCAAGCCCACGGGCTGACTCCCGATCAAGTTGTAGC
GATTGCGTCGCATGACGGAGGGAAACAAGCATTGGAGACTGTCCAACGGCTCCTTCCCGTGTTGTGTCAA
GCCCACGGTTTGACGCCTGCACAAGTGGTCGCCATCGCCTCCAATATTGGCGGTAAGCAGGCGCTGGAAA
CAGTACAGCGCCTGCTGCCTGTACTGTGCCAGGATCATGGACTGACCCCAGACCAGGTAGTCGCAATCGC
GTCGAACATTGGGGGAAAGCAAGCCCTGGAAACCGTGCAAAGGTTGTTGCCGGTCCTTTGTCAAGACCAC
GGCCTTACACCGGAGCAAGTCGTGGCCATTGCATCCCACGACGGTGGCAAACAGGCTCTTGAGACGGTTC
AGAGACTTCTCCCAGTTCTCTGTCAAGCCCACGGGCTGACTCCCGATCAAGTTGTAGCGATTGCGTCGAA
CATTGGAGGGAAACAAGCATTGGAGACTGTCCAACGGCTCCTTCCCGTGTTGTGTCAAGCCCACGGTTTG
ACGCCTGCACAAGTGGTCGCCATCGCCTCGAATGGCGGCGGTAAGCAGGCGCTGGAAACAGTACAGCGCC
TGCTGCCTGTACTGTGCCAGGATCATGGACTGACCCCAGACCAGGTAGTCGCAATCGCGAACAATAATGG
GGGAAAGCAAGCCCTGGAAACCGTGCAAAGGTTGTTGCCGGTCCTTTGTCAAGACCACGGCCTTACACCG
GAGCAAGTCGTGGCCATTGCATCCCACGACGGTGGCAAACAGGCTCTTGAGACGGTTCAGAGACTTCTCC
CAGTTCTCTGTCAAGCCCACGGGCTGACTCCCGATCAAGTTGTAGCGATTGCGTCCAACGGTGGAGGGAA
ACAAGCATTGGAGACTGTCCAACGGCTCCTTCCCGTGTTGTGTCAAGCCCACGGTTTGACGCCTGCACAA
GTGGTCGCCATCGCCAACAACAACGGCGGTAAGCAGGCGCTGGAAACAGTACAGCGCCTGCTGCCTGTAC
TGTGCCAGGATCATGGACTGACCCCAGACCAGGTAGTCGCAATCGCGTCGAACATTGGGGGAAAGCAAGC
CCTGGAAACCGTGCAAAGGTTGTTGCCGGTCCTTTGTCAAGACCACGGCCTTACACCGGAGCAAGTCGTG
GCCATTGCAAGCAATGGGGGTGGCAAACAGGCTCTTGAGACGGTTCAGAGACTTCTCCCAGTTCTCTGTC
AAGCCCACGGGCTGACTCCCGATCAAGTTGTAGCGATTGCGTCGCATGACGGAGGGAAACAAGCATTGGA
GACTGTCCAACGGCTCCTTCCCGTGTTGTGTCAAGCCCACGGTTTGACGCCTGCACAAGTGGTCGCCATC
GCCAACAACAACGGCGGTAAGCAGGCGCTGGAAACAGTACAGCGCCTGCTGCCTGTACTGTGCCAGGATC
ATGGACTGACACCCGAACAGGTGGTCGCCATTGCTAATAATAACGGAGGACGGCCAGCCTTGGAGTCCAT
CGTAGCCCAATTGTCCAGGCCCGATCCCGCGTTGGCTGCGTTAACGAATGACCATCTGGTGGCGTTGGCA
TGTCTTGGTGGACGACCCGCGCTCGATGCAGTCAAAAAGGGTCTGCCTCATGCTCCCGCATTGATCAAAA
GAACCAACCGGCGGATTCCCGAGAGAACTTCCCATCGAGTCGCGGGATCC
