>Addgene plasmid #41380 | TAL3206 | addgene partial sequence | sequence record 56342 | JDS-TALEN-F 5'-TAGGGGTCGGTAAACAGTGG-3'
GCGCTGCTGACTGTGGCGGGTGAGCTTAGGGGGCCTCCGCTCCAGCTCGACACCGGGCAGCTGCTGAAGA
TCGCGAAGAGAGGGGGAGTAACAGCGGTAGAGGCAGTGCACGCCTGGCGCAATGCGCTCACCGGGGCCCC
CTTGAACCTGACCCCAGACCAGGTAGTCGCAATCGCGTCACATGACGGGGGAAAGCAAGCCCTGGAAACC
GTGCAAAGGTTGTTGCCGGTCCTTTGTCAAGACCACGGCCTTACACCGGAGCAAGTCGTGGCCATTGCAA
GCAACATCGGTGGCAAACAGGCTCTTGAGACGGTTCAGAGACTTCTCCCAGTTCTCTGTCAAGCCCACGG
GCTGACTCCCGATCAAGTTGTAGCGATTGCGTCGCATGACGGAGGGAAACAAGCATTGGAGACTGTCCAA
CGGCTCCTTCCCGTGTTGTGTCAAGCCCACGGTTTGACGCCTGCACAAGTGGTCGCCATCGCCTCCAATA
TTGGCGGTAAGCAGGCGCTGGAAACAGTACAGCGCCTGCTGCCTGTACTGTGCCAGGATCATGGACTGAC
CCCAGACCAGGTAGTCGCAATCGCGTCGAACATTGGGGGAAAGCAAGCCCTGGAAACCGTGCAAAGGTTG
TTGCCGGTCCTTTGTCAAGACCACGGCCTTACACCGGAGCAAGTCGTGGCCATTGCATCCCACGACGGTG
GCAAACAGGCTCTTGAGACGGTTCAGAGACTTCTCCCAGTTCTCTGTCAAGCCCACGGGCTGACTCCCGA
TCAAGTTGTAGCGATTGCGTCGAACATTGGAGGGAAACAAGCATTGGAGACTGTCCAACGGCTCCTTCCC
GTGTTGTGTCAAGCCCACGGTTTGACGCCTGCACAAGTGGTCGCCATCGCCTCGAATGGCGGCGGTAAGC
AG
